>Addgene plasmid #47099 | pET12a-KIo18/08 C214S | depositor partial sequence | sequence record 67127 | kIo18/08 gene
TATGCGGGCGAAACTCCTAGGAATAGTCCTGACAACCCCTATCGCGATCAGCTCTTTTGCGTCGACGGAC
ATCCAGATGACCCAGTCTCCATCCTCCCTGTCTGCATCTGTAGGCGACAGAGTCACCATCACTTGCCAGG
CGAGTCAGGACATTAGCAACTATTTAAATTGGTATCAGCAGAAGCCAGGGAAAGCCCCTAAGCTCCTGAT
CTACGATGCATCCAATTTGGAAACAGGGGTCCCATCAAGGTTCAGTGGAAGTGGATCTGGGACAGATTTC
ACTTTCACCATCAGCAGCCTGCAGCCTGAGGATATTGCAACATATTACTGTCAACAGTATGATAATCTCC
CGTACACTTTTGGCCAGGGGACCAAGCTGGAGATCAAACGAACTGTGGCTGCACCATCTGTCTTCATCTT
CCCGCCATCTGATGAGCAGTTGAAATCTGGAACTGCCTCTGTTGTGTGCCTGCTGAATAACTTCTATCCC
AGAGAGGCCAAAGTACAGTGGAAGGTGGATAACGCCCTCCAATCGGGTAACTCCCAGGAGAGTGTCACAG
AGCAGGACAGCAAGGACAGCACCTACAGCCTCAGCAGCACCCTGACGCTGAGCAAAGCAGACTACGAGAA
ACACAAAGTCTACGCCTGCGAAGTCACCCATCAGGGCCTGAGCTCGCCCGTCACAAAGAGCTTCAACAGG
GGAGAGAGTTAAGGATCCGGCTGCTAACAAAGCCCGAAAGGAAGCTGAGTTGGCTGCTGCCACCGCTGAG
CAATAACTAGCATAACCCCTTGGGGCCTCTAAACGGGTCTTGAGGGGTTTTTTGCTGAAAGGAGGAACTA
TATCCGGATATCCACAGGACGGGTGTGGTCGCCATGATCGCGTAGTCGATAGTGGCTCCAAGTAGCGAAG
CGAGCAGGACTGGGCGGCGGCCAAAGCGGTCGGACAGTGCTCCGAGAACGGGTGCC
