>Addgene plasmid #47099 | pET12a-KIo18/08 C214S | depositor partial sequence | sequence record 68056 | T7
ATTTTGTTTACTTTAAGAAGGAGATATACATATGCGGGCGAAACTCCTAGGAATAGTCCTGACAACCCCT
ATCGCGATCAGCTCTTTTGCGTCGACGGACATCCAGATGACCCAGTCTCCATCCTCCCTGTCTGCATCTG
TAGGCGACAGAGTCACCATCACTTGCCAGGCGAGTCAGGACATTAGCAACTATTTAAATTGGTATCAGCA
GAAGCCAGGGAAAGCCCCTAAGCTCCTGATCTACGATGCATCCAATTTGGAAACAGGGGTCCCATCAAGG
TTCAGTGGAAGTGGATCTGGGACAGATTTCACTTTCACCATCAGCAGCCTGCAGCCTGAGGATATTGCAA
CATATTACTGTCAACAGTATGATAATCTCCCGTACACTTTTGGCCAGGGGACCAAGCTGGAGATCAAACG
AACTGTGGCTGCACCATCTGTCTTCATCTTCCCGCCATCTGATGAGCAGTTGAAATCTGGAACTGCCTCT
GTTGTGTGCCTGCTGAATAACTTCTATCCCAGAGAGGCCAAAGTACAGTGGAAGGTGGATAACGCCCTCC
AATCGGGTAACTCCCAGGAGAGTGTCACAGAGCAGGACAGCAAGGACAGCACCTACAGCCTCAGCAGCAC
CCTGACGCTGAGCAAAGCAGACTACGAGAAACACAAAGTCTACGCCTGCGAAGTCACCCATCAGGGCCTG
AGCTCGCCCGTCACAAAGAGCTTCAACAGGGGAGAGAGTTAAGGATCCGGCTGCTAACAAAGCCCGAAAG
GAAGCTGAGTTGGCTGCTGCCACCGCTGAGCAATAACTAGCATAACCCCTTGGGGCCTCTAAACGG
