[The description below was written by a language model from this plasmid's Addgene catalogue record.]
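Description:
pET12a-KIo18/08 C214S is a bacterial expression plasmid built on the Novagen pET12a backbone (4674 bp without insert). It is maintained in E. coli under ampicillin selection, with DH5alpha listed as the propagation strain. The record gives the copy number as unknown and includes no feature table, so the origin of replication and other backbone elements are not individually documented here.

The insert encodes a human immunoglobulin kappa light chain sequence designated KIo18/08. Its alternative name is immunoglobulin kappa light chain variable region, and the record links it to the Entrez gene IGKV3-20. There is some tension within the record, since the name points to a kappa I O18/O8 germline while the gene link is to a kappa III family member. The record does not resolve this. The insert carries a C214S substitution replacing a cysteine with serine. In kappa light chains, the cysteine at position 214 is the C-terminal residue that normally forms the interchain disulfide. The change therefore probably prevents disulfide-linked dimerisation and suggests that the insert extends beyond the variable domain, although the record states neither the rationale nor the exact boundaries.

Expression is driven by a T7 promoter, so T7 RNA polymerase must be supplied by a suitable expression host. The backbone contributes an N-terminal ompT leader, a signal sequence that directs the fusion to the periplasm, where the oxidising environment favours formation of the intradomain disulfide bonds of immunoglobulin folds. The insert is flanked by T7 promoter and T7 terminator sequencing primer sites, and the cloning method is not recorded. The construct is suited to producing recombinant light chain protein in E. coli. The specific downstream application is not stated.
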