Addgene plasmid #47099: pET12a-KIo18/08 C214S
Depositing lab: Marina Ramirez-Alvarado. Depositing organization: Mayo Foundation for Medical Education and Research.
Backbone
  Vector backbone: pET12a
  Backbone manufacturer: Novagen
  Backbone size w/o insert (bp): 4674
  Vector type: Bacterial Expression
Growth in bacteria
  Bacterial resistance: Ampicillin, 100 μg/mL
  Growth temperature: 37°C
  Growth strain: DH5alpha
  Copy number: Unknown
Gene/Insert
  Gene/Insert name: KIo18/08 C214S (alt name: immunoglobulin kappa light chain variable region)
  Species: H. sapiens (human)
  Mutation: C214S
  Entrez Gene: IGKV3-20 (a.k.a. 13K18, A27, IGKV320)
  Promoter: T7
  Tag / fusion protein: ompT (N terminal on backbone)
  Cloning method: Unknown
  Sequencing primers: 5′ T7; 3′ T7 terminal
Terms and licenses: Academic/Nonprofit Terms; Industry Terms: Not Available to Industry
How to cite: pET12a-KIo18/08 C214S was a gift from Marina Ramirez-Alvarado (Addgene plasmid # 47099 ; http://n2t.net/addgene:47099 ; RRID:Addgene_47099)
